>Addgene plasmid #185543 | CamKII-LGI1-T380A-pHluorin | addgene full sequence | sequence record 369451 | Addgene NGS Result
TTACCAATGCTTAATCAGTGAGGCACCTATCTCAGCGATCTGTCTATTTCGTTCATCCATAGTTGCCTGA
CTCCCCGTCGTGTAGATAACTACGATACGGGAGGGCTTACCATCTGGCCCCAGTGCTGCAATGATACCGC
GAGACCCACGCTCACCGGCTCCAGATTTATCAGCAATAAACCAGCCAGCCGGAAGGGCCGAGCGCAGAAG
TGGTCCTGCAACTTTATCCGCCTCCATCCAGTCTATTAATTGTTGCCGGGAAGCTAGAGTAAGTAGTTCG
CCAGTTAATAGTTTGCGCAACGTTGTTGCCATTGCTACAGGCATCGTGGTGTCACGCTCGTCGTTTGGTA
TGGCTTCATTCAGCTCCGGTTCCCAACGATCAAGGCGAGTTACATGATCCCCCATGTTGTGCAAAAAAGC
GGTTAGCTCCTTCGGTCCTCCGATCGTTGTCAGAAGTAAGTTGGCCGCAGTGTTATCACTCATGGTTATG
GCAGCACTGCATAATTCTCTTACTGTCATGCCATCCGTAAGATGCTTTTCTGTGACTGGTGAGTACTCAA
CCAAGTCATTCTGAGAATAGTGTATGCGGCGACCGAGTTGCTCTTGCCCGGCGTCAATACGGGATAATAC
CGCGCCACATAGCAGAACTTTAAAAGTGCTCATCATTGGAAAACGTTCTTCGGGGCGAAAACTCTCAAGG
ATCTTACCGCTGTTGAGATCCAGTTCGATGTAACCCACTCGTGCACCCAACTGATCTTCAGCATCTTTTA
CTTTCACCAGCGTTTCTGGGTGAGCAAAAACAGGAAGGCAAAATGCCGCAAAAAAGGGAATAAGGGCGAC
ACGGAAATGTTGAATACTCATACTCTTCCTTTTTCAATATTATTGAAGCATTTATCAGGGTTATTGTCTC
ATGAGCGGATACATATTTGAATGTATTTAGAAAAATAAACAAATAGGGGTTCCGCGCACATTTCCCCGAA
AAGTGCCACCTGACGTCGACGGATCGGGAGATCTCCCGATCCCCTATGGTGCACTCTCAGTACAATCTGC
TCTGATGCCGCATAGTTAAGCCAGTATCTGCTCCCTGCTTGTGTGTTGGAGGTCGCTGAGTAGTGCGCGA
GCAAAATTTAAGCTACAACAAGGCAAGGCTTGACCGACAATTGCATGAAGAATCTGCTTAGGGTTAGGCG
TTTTGCGCTGCTTCGCGATGTACGGGCCAGATATACGCGTTGACATTGATTATTGACTAGTTATTAATAG
TAATCAATTACGGGGTCATTAGTTCATAGCCCATATATGGAGTTCCGCGTTACATAACTTACGGTAAATG
GCCCGCCTGGCTGACCGCCCAACGACCCCCGCCCATTGACGTCAATAATGACGTATGTTCCCATAGTAAC
GCCAATAGGGACTTTCCATTGACGTCAATGGGTGGAGTATTTACGGTAAACTGCCCACTTGGCAGTACAT
CAAGTGTATCATATGCCAAGTACGCCCCCTATTGACGTCAATGACGGTAAATGGCCCGCCTGGCATTATG
CCCAGTACATGACCTTATGGGACTTTCCTACTTGGCAGTACATCTACGTATTAGTCATCGCTATTACCAT
GGTGATGCGGTTTTGGCAGTACATCAATGGGCGTGGATAGCGGTTTGACTCACGGGGATTTCCAAGTCTC
CACCCCATTGACGTCAATGGGAGTTTGTTTTGGCACCAAAATCAACGGGACTTTCCAAAATGTCGTAACA
ACTCCGCCCCATTGACGCAAATGGGCGGTAGGCGTGTACGGTGGGAGGTCTATATAAGCAGCGCGTTTTG
CCTGTACTGGGTCTCTCTGGTTAGACCAGATCTGAGCCTGGGAGCTCTCTGGCTAACTAGGGAACCCACT
GCTTAAGCCTCAATAAAGCTTGCCTTGAGTGCTTCAAGTAGTGTGTGCCCGTCTGTTGTGTGACTCTGGT
AACTAGAGATCCCTCAGACCCTTTTAGTCAGTGTGGAAAATCTCTAGCAGTGGCGCCCGAACAGGGACTT
GAAAGCGAAAGGGAAACCAGAGGAGCTCTCTCGACGCAGGACTCGGCTTGCTGAAGCGCGCACGGCAAGA
GGCGAGGGGCGGCGACTGGTGAGTACGCCAAAAATTTTGACTAGCGGAGGCTAGAAGGAGAGAGATGGGT
GCGAGAGCGTCAGTATTAAGCGGGGGAGAATTAGATCGCGATGGGAAAAAATTCGGTTAAGGCCAGGGGG
AAAGAAAAAATATAAATTAAAACATATAGTATGGGCAAGCAGGGAGCTAGAACGATTCGCAGTTAATCCT
GGCCTGTTAGAAACATCAGAAGGCTGTAGACAAATACTGGGACAGCTACAACCATCCCTTCAGACAGGAT
CAGAAGAACTTAGATCATTATATAATACAGTAGCAACCCTCTATTGTGTGCATCAAAGGATAGAGATAAA
AGACACCAAGGAAGCTTTAGACAAGATAGAGGAAGAGCAAAACAAAAGTAAGACCACCGCACAGCAAGCG
GCCGCTGATCTTCAGACCTGGAGGAGGAGATATGAGGGACAATTGGAGAAGTGAATTATATAAATATAAA
GTAGTAAAAATTGAACCATTAGGAGTAGCACCCACCAAGGCAAAGAGAAGAGTGGTGCAGAGAGAAAAAA
GAGCAGTGGGAATAGGAGCTTTGTTCCTTGGGTTCTTGGGAGCAGCAGGAAGCACTATGGGCGCAGCGTC
AATGACGCTGACGGTACAGGCCAGACAATTATTGTCTGGTATAGTGCAGCAGCAGAACAATTTGCTGAGG
GCTATTGAGGCGCAACAGCATCTGTTGCAACTCACAGTCTGGGGCATCAAGCAGCTCCAGGCAAGAATCC
TGGCTGTGGAAAGATACCTAAAGGATCAACAGCTCCTGGGGATTTGGGGTTGCTCTGGAAAACTCATTTG
CACCACTGCTGTGCCTTGGAATGCTAGTTGGAGTAATAAATCTCTGGAACAGATTTGGAATCACACGACC
TGGATGGAGTGGGACAGAGAAATTAACAATTACACAAGCTTAATACACTCCTTAATTGAAGAATCGCAAA
ACCAGCAAGAAAAGAATGAACAAGAATTATTGGAATTAGATAAATGGGCAAGTTTGTGGAATTGGTTTAA
CATAACAAATTGGCTGTGGTATATAAAATTATTCATAATGATAGTAGGAGGCTTGGTAGGTTTAAGAATA
GTTTTTGCTGTACTTTCTATAGTGAATAGAGTTAGGCAGGGATATTCACCATTATCGTTTCAGACCCACC
TCCCAACCCCGAGGGGACCCGACAGGCCCGAAGGAATAGAAGAAGAAGGTGGAGAGAGAGACAGAGACAG
ATCCATTCGATTAGTGAACGGATCGGCACTGCGTGCGCCAATTCTGCAGACAAATGGCAGTATTCATCCA
CAATTTTAAAAGAAAAGGGGGGATTGGGGGGTACAGTGCAGGGGAAAGAATAGTAGACATAATAGCAACA
GACATACAAACTAAAGAATTACAAAAACAAATTACAAAAATTCAAAATTTTCGGGTTTATTACAGGGACA
GCAGAGATCCAGTTTGGTTAATTAACATTATGGCCTTAGGTCACTTCATCTCCATGGGGTTCTTCTTCTG
ATTTTCTAGAAAATGAGATGGGGGTGCAGAGAGCTTCCTCAGTGACCTGCCCAGGGTCACATCAGAAATG
TCAGAGCTAGAACTTGAACTCAGATTACTAATCTTAAATTCCATGCCTTGGGGGCATGCAAGTACGATAT
ACAGAAGGAGTGAACTCATTAGGGCAGATGACCAATGAGTTTAGGAAAGAAGAGTCCAGGGCAGGGTACA
TCTACACCACCCGCCCAGCCCTGGGTGAGTCCAGCCACGTTCACCTCATTATAGTTGCCTCTCTCCAGTC
CTACCTTGACGGGAAGCACAAGCAGAAACTGGGACAGGAGCCCCAGGAGACCAAATCTTCATGGTCCCTC
TGGGAGGATGGGTGGGGAGAGCTGTGGCAGAGGCCTCAGGAGGGGCCCTGCTGCTCAGTGGTGACAGATA
GGGGTGAGAAAGCAGACAGAGTCATTCCGTCAGCATTCTGGGTCTGTTTGGTACTTCTTCTCACGCTAAG
GTGGCGGTGTGATATGCACAATGGCTAAAAAGCAGGGAGAGCTGGAAAGAAACAAGGACAGAGACAGAGG
CCAAGTCAACCAGACCAATTCCCAGAGGAAGCAAAGAAACCATTACAGAGACTACAAGGGGGAAGGGAAG
GAGAGATGAATTAGCTTCCCCTGTAAACCTTAGAACCCAGCTGTTGCCAGGGCAACGGGGCAATACCTGT
CTCTTCAGAGGAGATGAAGTTGCCAGGGTAACTACATCCTGTCTTTCTCAAGGACCATCCCAGAATGTGG
CACCCACTAGCCGTTACCATAGCAACTGCCTCTTTGCCCCACTTAATCCCATCCCGTCTGTTAAAAGGGC
CCTATAGTTGGAGGTGGGGGAGGTAGGAAGAGCGATGATCACTTGTGGACTAAGTTTGTTCGCATCCCCT
TCTCCAACCCCCTCAGTACATCACCCTGGGGGAACAGGGTCCACTTGCTCCTGGGCCCACACAGTCCTGC
AGTATTGTGTATATAAGGCCAGGGCAAAGAGGAGCAGGTTTTAAAGTGAAAGGCAGGCAGGTGTTGGGGA
GGCAGTTACCGGGGCAACGGGAACAGGGCGTTTCGGAGGTGGTTGCCATGGGGACCTGGATGCTGACGAA
GGCTCGCGAGGCTGTGAGCAGCCACAGTGCCCTGCTCAGAAGCCCCAAGCTCGTCAGTCAAGCCGGTTCT
CCGTTTGCACTCAGGAGCACGGGCAGGCGAGTGGCCCCTAGTTCTGGGGGCAGCGGGGGATCCATGGAAA
GCGAGAGCATCAGAAGGATGGGCAACGCTTGCATCCCTCTGAAGAGGATCGCCTACTTCCTGTGCCTGTT
CAGCGTGGTGCTGCTGACCGAGGGAAAGAAGCCTGCCAAGCCTAAGTGCCCTGCCGTGTGCACCTGTAGC
AAGGATAACGCCCTGTGCGAGAACGCCCGCAGCATCCCTAGAACAGTGCCTCCAGACGTGATCAGCCTGA
GCTTTGTGCGGAGCGGCTTCACCGAGATCAGCGAGGGATCTTTCCTGTTCACCCCTAGCCTGCAGCTGCT
GCTGTTCACCAGCAACAGCTTCGACGTGATCTCCGACGACGCCTTCATCGGCCTGCCTCACCTGGAATAC
CTGTTCATCGAGAACAACAACATCAAGAGCATCTCCAGGCACACCTTCAGGGGCCTGAAGTCCCTGATCC
ACCTGAGCCTGGCCAACAACAACCTGCAGACCCTGCCTAAGGACATCTTCAAAGGCCTGGACAGCCTGAC
CAACGTGGACCTGAGAGGCAACTCCTTCAACTGCGACTGCAAGCTGAAGTGGCTGGTGGAATGGCTGGGC
CACACAAACGCTACCGTCGAGGACATCTACTGCGAGGGACCTCCAGAGTACAAGAAGCGGAAGATCAACT
CTCTGAGCCCCAAGGACTTCGACTGCATCATCACCGAGTTCGCCAAGAGCCAGGACCTGCCTTACCAGAG
CCTGAGCATCGACACCTTCTCTTACCTGAACGACGAGTACGTCGTGATCGCCCAGCCTTTTACCGGCAAG
TGCATCTTCCTGGAATGGGACCACGTGGAAAAGACCTTCCGGAACTACGACAACATCACCGGCACCAGCA
CCGTCGTGTGCAAGCCTATCGTGATCGACACCCAGCTGTACGTGATCGTGGCTCAGCTGTTCGGCGGCAG
CCACATCTACAAGAGAGATGGCTTCGCCAACAAGTTCATCAAGATCCAGGACATCGAGGTGCTGAAGATC
AGAAAGCCCAACGACATCGAGACATTCAAGATCGAGGATAACTGGTACTTCGTGGTGGCCGACAGCAGCA
AGGCCGGCTTCACAACAATCTACAAGTGGAACGGCAACGGCTTCTACAGCCACCAGTCTCTGCACGCCTG
GTACAGAGACGCCGACGTCGAGTACCTGGAAATCGCCAGGCCTCCTCTGACACTGAGAACCCCTCACCTG
ATCCTGAGCAGCTCTAGCCAGAGGCCTGTGATCTACCAGTGGTCCAAGGCCACACAGCTGTTCATCAACC
AGACAGACATCCCCAACATGGAAGATGTGTACGCCGTGAAGCACTTCAGCGTGAAGGGCGACGTGTACAT
CTGCCTGACCAGATTCATCGGCGACAGCAAAGTGATGAAGTGGGGCGGCAGCAGCTTTCAGGACATCCAG
AGGATGCCTAGCAGGGGCAGCATGGTGTTTCAGCCCCTGCAGATCAACAACTACCAGTACGCCATCCTGG
GCAGCGACTACAGCTTCACCCAGGTGTACAATTGGGACGCCGAGAAGGCCAAGTTCGTGAAGTTCCAAGA
GCTGAACGTGCAGGCCCCTAGATCTTTCACCCACGTGTCAATCAACAAGCGGAACTTCCTGTTCGCCAGC
AGCTTCAAGGGCAACACCCAGATCTACAAGCACGTCATCGTGGATCTGAGCGCCAGCGGCTCTACTAGTG
GTGGATCTGGTGGAACCGGCGGCTCCAAAGGCGAGGAACTGTTTACAGGCGTGGTGCCTATCCTGGTCGA
GCTGGATGGGGATGTGAACGGCCACAAGTTCTCCGTGTCTGGCGAAGGCGAAGGGGACGCCACATACGGA
AAGCTGACCCTGAAGTTCATCTGCACCACCGGCAAGCTGCCTGTGCCTTGGCCTACACTGGTCACCACAC
TGACATACGGCGTGCAGTGCTTCAGCAGATACCCCGACCATATGAAGAGGCACGACTTCTTCAAGAGCGC
CATGCCTGAGGGCTACGTGCAAGAGAGGACCATCTTCTTTAAGGACGACGGCAACTACAAGACCAGGGCC
GAAGTGAAGTTCGAGGGCGACACCCTGGTCAACAGGATCGAGCTGAAGGGAATCGACTTCAAAGAGGACG
GCAACATCCTGGGACACAAGTTGGAGTACAACTACAACGATCACCAGGTCTACATCATGGCCGATAAGCA
GAAGAACGGCATCAAGGCCAACTTCAAGATCCGGCACAACATCGAGGACGGCGGAGTGCAGCTGGCCGAT
CACTATCAGCAGAACACCCCTATCGGCGACGGACCTGTGCTGCTGCCTGATAACCACTACCTGTTTACCA
CCAGCACACTGAGCAAGGACCCCAACGAGAAGAGGGACCACATGGTGCTGTTGGAGTTCGTGACAGCCGC
CGGAATCACACACGGAATGGACGAGCTGTACAAATGAGAATTCGATATCAAGCTTATCGATAATCAACCT
CTGGATTACAAAATTTGTGAAAGATTGACTGGTATTCTTAACTATGTTGCTCCTTTTACGCTATGTGGAT
ACGCTGCTTTAATGCCTTTGTATCATGCTATTGCTTCCCGTATGGCTTTCATTTTCTCCTCCTTGTATAA
ATCCTGGTTGCTGTCTCTTTATGAGGAGTTGTGGCCCGTTGTCAGGCAACGTGGCGTGGTGTGCACTGTG
TTTGCTGACGCAACCCCCACTGGTTGGGGCATTGCCACCACCTGTCAGCTCCTTTCCGGGACTTTCGCTT
TCCCCCTCCCTATTGCCACGGCGGAACTCATCGCCGCCTGCCTTGCCCGCTGCTGGACAGGGGCTCGGCT
GTTGGGCACTGACAATTCCGTGGTGTTGTCGGGGAAATCATCGTCCTTTCCTTGGCTGCTCGCCTGTGTT
GCCACCTGGATTCTGCGCGGGACGTCCTTCTGCTACGTCCCTTCGGCCCTCAATCCAGCGGACCTTCCTT
CCCGCGGCCTGCTGCCGGCTCTGCGGCCTCTTCCGCGTCTTCGCCTTCGCCCTCAGACGAGTCGGATCTC
CCTTTGGGCCGCCTCCCCGCATCGATACCGTCGACCTCGAGACCTAGAAAAACATGGAGCAATCACAAGT
AGCAATACAGCAGCTACCAATGCTGATTGTGCCTGGCTAGAAGCACAAGAGGAGGAGGAGGTGGGTTTTC
CAGTCACACCTCAGGTACCTTTAAGACCAATGACTTACAAGGCAGCTGTAGATCTTAGCCACTTTTTAAA
AGAAAAGGGGGGACTGGAAGGGCTAATTCACTCCCAACGAAGACAAGATATCCTTGATCTGTGGATCTAC
CACACACAAGGCTACTTCCCTGATTGGCAGAACTACACACCAGGGCCAGGGATCAGATATCCACTGACCT
TTGGATGGTGCTACAAGCTAGTACCAGTTGAGCAAGAGAAGGTAGAAGAAGCCAATGAAGGAGAGAACAC
CCGCTTGTTACACCCTGTGAGCCTGCATGGGATGGATGACCCGGAGAGAGAAGTATTAGAGTGGAGGTTT
GACAGCCGCCTAGCATTTCATCACATGGCCCGAGAGCTGCATCCGGACTGTACTGGGTCTCTCTGGTTAG
ACCAGATCTGAGCCTGGGAGCTCTCTGGCTAACTAGGGAACCCACTGCTTAAGCCTCAATAAAGCTTGCC
TTGAGTGCTTCAAGTAGTGTGTGCCCGTCTGTTGTGTGACTCTGGTAACTAGAGATCCCTCAGACCCTTT
TAGTCAGTGTGGAAAATCTCTAGCAGGGCCCGTTTAAACCCGCTGATCAGCCTCGACTGTGCCTTCTAGT
TGCCAGCCATCTGTTGTTTGCCCCTCCCCCGTGCCTTCCTTGACCCTGGAAGGTGCCACTCCCACTGTCC
TTTCCTAATAAAATGAGGAAATTGCATCGCATTGTCTGAGTAGGTGTCATTCTATTCTGGGGGGTGGGGT
GGGGCAGGACAGCAAGGGGGAGGATTGGGAAGACAATAGCAGGCATGCTGGGGATGCGGTGGGCTCTATG
GCTTCTGAGGCGGAAAGAACCAGCTGGGGCTCTAGGGGGTATCCCC
[124 nt withheld, positions 8937-9060]
C
[91 nt withheld, positions 9062-9152]
A
[49 nt withheld, positions 9154-9202]
CCTTTGACGTTGGAGTCCACGTTCTTT
[37 nt withheld, positions 9230-9266]
ACCCTATCTCGGTCTATTCTTTTGATTTATAAGGGATTTTGCCGATTTCGGCCTATTGGTTAAAAAATGA
GCTGATTTAACAAAAATTTAACGCGAATTAATTCTGTGGAATGTGTGTCAGTTAGGGTGTGGAAAGTCCC
CAGGCTCCCCAGCAGGCAGAAGTATGCAAAGCATGCATCTCAATTAGTCAGCAACCAGGTGTGGAAAGTC
CCCAGGCTCCCCAGCAGGCAGAAGTATGCAAAGCATGCATCTCAATTAGTCAGCAACCATAGTCCCGCCC
CTAACTCCGCCCATCCCGCCCCTAACTCCGCCCAGTTCCGCCCATTCTCCGCCCCATGGCTGACTAATTT
TTTTTATTTATGCAGAGGCCGAGGCCGCCTCTGCCTCTGAGCTATTCCAGAAGTAGTGAGGAGGCTTTTT
TGGAGGCCTAGGCTTTTGCAAAAAGCTCCCGGGAGCTTGTATATCCATTTTCGGATCTGATCAGCACGTG
TTGACAATTAATCATCGGCATAGTATATCGGCATAGTATAATACGACAAGGTGAGGAACTAAACCATGGC
CAAGTTGACCAGTGCCGTTCCGGTGCTCACCGCGCGCGACGTCGCCGGAGCGGTCGAGTTCTGGACCGAC
CGGCTCGGGTTCTCCCGGGACTTCGTGGAGGACGACTTCGCCGGTGTGGTCCGGGACGACGTGACCCTGT
TCATCAGCGCGGTCCAGGACCAGGTGGTGCCGGACAACACCCTGGCCTGGGTGTGGGTGCGCGGCCTGGA
CGAGCTGTACGCCGAGTGGTCGGAGGTCGTGTCCACGAACTTCCGGGACGCCTCCGGGCCGGCCATGACC
GAGATCGGCGAGCAGCCGTGGGGGCGGGAGTTCGCCCTGCGCGACCCGGCCGGCAACTGCGTGCACTTCG
TGGCCGAGGAGCAGGACTGACACGTGCTACGAGATTTCGATTCCACCGCCGCCTTCTATGAAAGGTTGGG
CTTCGGAATCGTTTTCCGGGACGCCGGCTGGATGATCCTCCAGCGCGGGGATCTCATGCTGGAGTTCTTC
GCCCACCCCAACTTGTTTATTGCAGCTTATAATGGTTACAAATAAAGCAATAGCATCACAAATTTCACAA
ATAAAGCATTTTTTTCACTGCATTCTAGTTGTGGTTTGTCCAAACTCATCAATGTATCTTATCATGTCTG
TATACCGTCGACCTCTAGCTAGAGCTTGGCGTAATCATGGTCATAGCTGTTTCCTGTGTGAAATTGTTAT
CCGCTCACAATTCCACACAACATACGAGCCGGAAGCATAAAGTGTAAAGCCTGGGGTGCCTAATGAGTGA
GCTAACTCACATTAATTGCGTTGCGCTCACTGCCCGCTTTCCAGTCGGGAAACCTGTCGTGCCAGCTGCA
TTAATGAATCGGCCAACGCGCGGGGAGAGGCGGTTTGCGTATTGGGCGCTCTTCCGCTTCCTCGCTCACT
GACTCGCTGCGCTCGGTCGTTCGGCTGCGGCGAGCGGTATCAGCTCACTCAAAGGCGGTAATACGGTTAT
CCACAGAATCAGGGGATAACGCAGGAAAGAACATGTGAGCAAAAGGCCAGCAAAAGGCCAGGAACCGTAA
AAAGGCCGCGTTGCTGGCGTTTTTCCATAGGCTCCGCCCCCCTGACGAGCATCACAAAAATCGACGCTCA
AGTCAGAGGTGGCGAAACCCGACAGGACTATAAAGATACCAGGCGTTTCCCCCTGGAAGCTCCCTCGTGC
GCTCTCCTGTTCCGACCCTGCCGCTTACCGGATACCTGTCCGCCTTTCTCCCTTCGGGAAGCGTGGCGCT
TTCTCATAGCTCACGCTGTAGGTATCTCAGTTCGGTGTAGGTCGTTCGCTCCAAGCTGGGCTGTGTGCAC
GAACCCCCCGTTCAGCCCGACCGCTGCGCCTTATCCGGTAACTATCGTCTTGAGTCCAACCCGGTAAGAC
ACGACTTATCGCCACTGGCAGCAGCCACTGGTAACAGGATTAGCAGAGCGAGGTATGTAGGCGGTGCTAC
AGAGTTCTTGAAGTGGTGGCCTAACTACGGCTACACTAGAAGAACAGTATTTGGTATCTGCGCTCTGCTG
AAGCCAGTTACCTTCGGAAAAAGAGTTGGTAGCTCTTGATCCGGCAAACAAACCACCGCTGGTAGCGGTG
GTTTTTTTGTTTGCAAGCAGCAGATTACGCGCAGAAAAAAAGGATCTCAAGAAGATCCTTTGATCTTTTC
TACGGGGTCTGACGCTCAGTGGAACGAAAACTCACGTTAAGGGATTTTGGTCATGAGATTATCAAAAAGG
ATCTTCACCTAGATCCTTTTAAATTAAAAATGAAGTTTTAAATCAATCTAAAGTATATATGAGTAAACTT
GGTCTGACAG
Features (pLannotate 1.2.2; 31 found; start..end, strand, type, name):
      1..861     -  CDS            AmpR: β-lactamase; bla; confers resistance to ampicillin, carbenicillin, and related antibiotics
    862..966     -  promoter       AmpR promoter: bla
   1025..1077    -  misc_feature   bom (fragment): basis of mobility region from pBR322
   1232..1611    +  enhancer       CMV enhancer: human cytomegalovirus immediate early enhancer
   1612..1811    +  promoter       CMV promoter: human cytomegalovirus (CMV) immediate early promoter
   1829..2009    +  LTR            5' LTR (truncated): truncated 5' long terminal repeat (LTR) from HIV-1
   2056..2181    +  misc_feature   HIV-1 Ψ: packaging signal of human immunodeficiency virus type 1
   2165..2528    +  CDS            HIV-1 gag (fragment): gag protein from human immunodeficiency virus 1; gag
   2674..2907    +  misc_feature   RRE: The Rev response element (RRE) of HIV-1 allows for Rev-dependent mRNA export from the nucleus to the cytoplasm.
   3284..3384    +  CDS            Rev (fragment): human immunodeficiency virus 1 (HIV-1) Rev protein; rev; enhances nuclear export of unspliced and incompletely spliced viral mRNAs
   3434..3551    +  misc_feature   cPPT/CTS: central polypurine tract and central termination sequence of HIV-1
   3596..4884    +  promoter       CaMKII promoter: promoter for the mouse calcium/calmodulin-dependent kinase II α subunit
   4894..6564    +  CDS            Lgi1: LGI1_RAT - Experimental evidence at protein level: Swiss-Prot protein existence level 1. Plays a role in suppressing the production of MMP1/3 through the phosphatidylinositol 3-kinase/ERK pathway (By similarity). Regulates voltage-gated potassium channels assembled from KCNA1, KCNA4 and KCNAB1. It slows down channel inactivation by precluding channel closure mediated by the KCNAB1 subunit. Ligand for ADAM22 that positively regulates synaptic transmission mediated by AMPA-type glutamate receptors. From Rattus norvegicus (Rat).
   6604..7314    +  CDS            pHluorin, ecliptic: pHluorin, ecliptic is a multistate long stokes shift fluorescent protein published in 1998, derived from Aequorea victoria.
   7318..7342    +  misc_feature   MCS (fragment): pBluescript multiple cloning site
   7342..7930    +  misc_feature   WPRE: woodchuck hepatitis virus posttranscriptional regulatory element
   7867..8448    +  CDS            nef (fragment): NEF_HV1H2 - Experimental evidence at protein level: Swiss-Prot protein existence level 1. Extracellular Nef protein targets CD4(+) T-lymphocytes for apoptosis by interacting with CXCR4 surface receptors. From Human immunodeficiency virus type 1 group M subtype B (isolate HXB2) (HIV-1).
   8455..8635    +  LTR            5' LTR (truncated): truncated 5' long terminal repeat (LTR) from HIV-1
   8667..8891    +  polyA_signal   bGH poly(A) signal: bovine growth hormone polyadenylation signal
   8895..8916    +  promoter       SV40 promoter (fragment): SV40 enhancer and early promoter
   8937..9365    +  rep_origin     f1 ori (sequence partly withheld): f1 bacteriophage origin of replication; arrow indicates direction of (+) strand synthesis
   9379..9708    +  promoter       SV40 promoter: SV40 enhancer and early promoter
   9756..9803    +  promoter       EM7 promoter: synthetic bacterial promoter&nbsp
   9822..10196   +  CDS            BleoR: antibiotic-binding protein; Sh ble from Streptoalloteichus hindustanus; confers resistance to bleomycin, phleomycin, and Zeocin™
  10206..10331   +  CDS            ble (fragment): BLE_KLEPN - Experimental evidence at protein level: Swiss-Prot protein existence level 1. Binding protein with a strong affinity to the bleomycin family of antibiotics. Binds to CL990; an antimitotic-antibiotic compound. From Klebsiella pneumoniae.
  10326..10447   +  polyA_signal   SV40 poly(A) signal: SV40 polyadenylation signal
  10518..10540   -  protein_bind   lac operator (fragment): The lac repressor binds to the lac operator to inhibit transcription in E. coli. This inhibition can be relieved by adding lactose or isopropyl-β-D-thiogalactopyranoside (IPTG). lac repressor encoded by lacI
  10544..10574   -  promoter       lac promoter: promoter for the E. coli lac operon
  10589..10610   -  protein_bind   CAP binding site: CAP binding activates transcription in the presence of cAMP. E. coli catabolite activator protein
  10623..10715   -  CDS            lacI (fragment): lac repressor; lacI; The lac repressor binds to the lac operator to inhibit transcription in E. coli. This inhibition can be relieved by adding lactose or isopropyl-β-D-thiogalactopyranoside (IPTG).
  10898..11486   -  rep_origin     ori: high-copy-number ColE1/pMB1/pBR322/pUC origin of replication
