[The description below was written by a language model from this plasmid's Addgene catalogue record and pLannotate feature annotations shown in this document.]
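Description:
CamKII-LGI1-T380A-pHluorin is a lentiviral transfer plasmid of about 11.7 kb, also usable for direct mammalian expression, that drives a mutant, pH-sensor-tagged form of rat LGI1 (leucine-rich glioma-inactivated protein 1) from a CaMKII promoter. It is propagated in E. coli through a high-copy ColE1/pUC-type origin with ampicillin selection (AmpR). The backbone also carries an f1 origin and an SV40/EM7-driven BleoR cassette, which could confer Zeocin resistance in mammalian or bacterial cells. That cassette lies outside the LTR-flanked region, so it would not be carried into the packaged vector genome.

The viral portion has the layout of a third-generation-style HIV-1 vector. A CMV enhancer/promoter is fused to a truncated 5' LTR to drive genomic RNA production in packaging cells. This is followed by the Ψ packaging signal with a gag fragment, the RRE for Rev-dependent nuclear export, and the cPPT/CTS element. Downstream, the mouse CaMKIIα promoter, commonly used to favour expression in excitatory neurons, controls the Lgi1 coding sequence. The catalogue record states that this sequence bears a threonine-380-to-alanine substitution. The coding sequence is fused at its C terminus to ecliptic pHluorin, a pH-sensitive GFP variant whose fluorescence is quenched in acidic compartments and rises on exposure to neutral extracellular pH. A WPRE enhances transcript expression, and the unit ends with a truncated 3' LTR and a bGH polyadenylation signal.

LGI1 is a secreted ligand of ADAM22 that modulates synaptic transmission. The pHluorin fusion is therefore suited to imaging the protein's trafficking and surface or synaptic exposure in live neurons. The T380A mutant presumably serves for comparison with wild-type LGI1-pHluorin, although the record does not state the functional consequence of the mutation.
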