Addgene plasmid #185543: CamKII-LGI1-T380A-pHluorin
Purpose: Expresses mutant T380A LGI1-pHluorin under the CamKII promoter
Depositing lab: Jaime de Juan-Sanz. Depositing organization: Institut du Cerveau et de la Moelle Epiniere, Hôpital Pitié Salpêtrière. Publication: Activity-driven synaptic translocation of LGI1 controls excitatory neurotransmission. Cuhadar U, Calzado-Reyes L, Pascual-Caro C, Aberra AS, Ritzau-Jost A, Aggarwal A, Ibata K, Podgorski K, Yuzaki M, Geis C, Hallerman S, Hoppa MB, de Juan-Sanz J. Cell Rep. 2024 May 28;43(5):114186. doi: 10.1016/j.celrep.2024.114186. Epub 2024 May 2. PubMed 38700985.
Backbone
  Vector backbone: CamKII
  Total vector size (bp): 11669
  Vector type: Mammalian Expression, Lentiviral
Growth in bacteria
  Bacterial resistance: Ampicillin, 100 μg/mL
  Growth temperature: 37°C
  Growth strain: NEB Stable
  Copy number: High Copy
Gene/Insert
  Gene/Insert name: LGI1 (alt name: Leucine-rich glioma-inactivated protein 1)
  Species: R. norvegicus (rat)
  Mutation: changed threonine 380 for alanine
  Entrez Gene: Lgi1
  Promoter: CamKII
  Tag / fusion protein: pHluorin (C terminal on insert)
  Cloning method: Unknown
  Sequencing primers: 5′ agtattgtgtatataaggc
Terms and licenses: Academic/Nonprofit Terms; Industry Terms: Not Available to Industry
Depositor comments: Please visit https://www.biorxiv.org/content/10.1101/2022.07.03.498586v2 for bioRxiv preprint.
How to cite: CamKII-LGI1-T380A-pHluorin was a gift from Jaime de Juan-Sanz (Addgene plasmid # 185543 ; http://n2t.net/addgene:185543 ; RRID:Addgene_185543)
